>Addgene plasmid #35397 | pCP5 | depositor full sequence | sequence record 43283 | pCP5 sequence 13853 bps
ATCAACGTTGGTCATTCACACAGGAAACAGCTATGACCATGTGACTTGACTGATTTCAGTTCAGTAGGTC
TAAATCGTACGAATCATCGCAGTTTATCATTATCAATACTCGCCATTTCAAAGAATACGTAAATAATTAA
TAGTAGTGATTTTCCTAACTTTATTTAGTCAAAAAATTAGCCTTTTAATTCTGCTGTAACCCGTACATGC
CCAAAATAGGGGGCGGGTTACACAGAATATATAACATCGTAGGTGTCTGGGTGAACAGTTTATTCCTGGC
ATCCACTAAATATAATGGAGCCCGCTTTTTAAGCTGGCATCCAGAAAAAAAAAGAATCCCAGCACCAAAA
TATTGTTTTCTTCACCAACCATCAGTTCATAGGTCCATTCTCTTAGCGCAACTACAGAGAACAGGGGCAC
AAACAGGCAAAAAACGGGCACAACCTCAATGGAGTGATGCAACCTGCCTGGAGTAAATGATGACACAAGG
CAATTGACCCACGCATGTATCTATCTCATTTTCTTACACCTTCTATTACCTTCTGCTCTCTCTGATTTGG
AAAAAGCTGAAAAAAAAGGTTGAAACCAGTTCCCTGAAATTATTCCCCTACTTGACTAATAAGTATATAA
AGACGGTAGGTATTGATTGTAATTCTGTAAATCTATTTCTTAAACTTCTTAAATTCTACTTTTATAGTTA
GTCTTTTTTTTAGTTTTAAAACACCAGAACTTAGTTTCGACGGATTCTAGAAAGGATCCTCAACAAAAAA
TTGTTAATATACCTCTATACTTTAACGTCAAGGAGAAAAAACTATAATGACTAAATCTCATTCAGAAGAA
GTGATTGTACCTGAGTTCAATTCTAGCGCAAAGGAATTACCAAGACCATTGGCCGAAAAGTGCGGTATTC
CAAGTCTTGCCAAGCCCAGATCCGGAGCTTGGCTGTTGCCCGTCTCACTGGTGAAAAGAAAAACCACCCT
GGCGCCCAATACGCAAACCGCCTCTCCCCGCGCGTTGGCCGATTCATTAATGCAGCTGGCACGACAGGTT
TCCCGACTTAATCGCCTTGCAGCACATCCCCCTTTCGCCAGCTGGCGTAATAGCGAAGAGGCCCGCACCG
ATCGCCCTTCCCAACAGTTGCGCAGCCTGAATGGCGAATGGCGCTTTGCCTGGTTTCCGGCACCAGAAGC
GGTGCCGGAAAGCTGGCTGGAGTGCGATCTTCCTGAGGCCGATACTGTCGTCGTCCCCTCAAACTGGCAG
ATGCACGGTTACGATGCGCCCATCTACACCAACGTGACCTATCCCATTACGGTCAATCCGCCGTTTGTTC
CCACGGAGAATCCGACGGGTTGTTACTCGCTCACATTTAATGTTGATGAAAGCTGGCTACAGGAAGGCCA
GACGCGAATTATTTTTGATGGCGTTAACTCGGCGTTTCATCTGTGGTGCAACGGGCGCTGGGTCGGTTAC
GGCCAGGACAGTCGTTTGCCGTCTGAATTTGACCTGAGCGCATTTTTACGCGCCGGAGAAAACCGCCTCG
CGGTGATGGTGCTGCGCTGGAGTGACGGCAGTTATCTGGAAGATCAGGATATGTGGCGGATGAGCGGCAT
TTTCCGTGACGTCTCGTTGCTGCATAAACCGACTACACAAATCAGCGATTTCCATGTTGCCACTCGCTTT
AATGATGATTTCAGCCGCGCTGTACTGGAGGCTGAAGTTCAGATGTGCGGCGAGTTGCGTGACTACCTAC
GGGTAACAGTTTCTTTATGGCAGGGTGAAACGCAGGTCGCCAGCGGCACCGCGCCTTTCGGCGGTGAAAT
TATCGATGAGCGTGGTGGTTATGCCGATCGCGTCACACTACGTCTGAACGTCGAAAACCCGAAACTGTGG
AGCGCCGAAATCCCGAATCTCTATCGTGCGGTGGTTGAACTGCACACCGAGCTCAACCCCCATACCACCT
TTTCAATTCATCATTTTTTTTTTATTCTTTTTTTTGATTTCGGTTTCCTTGAAATTTTTTTGATTCGGTA
ATCTCCGAACAGAAGGAAGAACGAAGGAAGGAGCACAGACTTAGATTGGTATATATACGCATATGTAGTG
TTGAAGAAACATGAAATTGCCCAGTATTCTTAACCCAACTGCACAGAACAAAAACCTGCAGGAAACGAAG
ATAAATCATGTCGAAAGCTACATATAAGGAACGTGCTGCTACTCATCCTAGTCCTGTTGCTGCCAAGCTA
TTTAATATCATGCACGAAAAGCAAACAAACTTGTGTGCTTCATTGGATGTTCGTACCACCAAGGAATTAC
TGGAGTTAGTTGAAGCATTAGGTCCCAAAATTTGTTTACTAAAAACTCATGTGGACATCTTGACTGATTT
TTCTATGGAGGGCACAGTTAAGCCGCTAAAGGCATTATCCGCCAAGTACAATTTTTTACTCTTTGAAGAC
AGAAAATTTGCTGACATTGGTAATACAGTCAAATTGCAATACTCTGCGGGTGTTTACAGAATAGCAGAAT
GGGCAGACATTACGAATGCACACGGTGTGGTGGGTCCAGGTATTGTTAGCGGTTTGAAGCAGGCGGCAGA
AGAAGTAACAAAGGAACCAAGGGGCCTTTTGATGTTAGCAGAATTGTCATGCAAGGGCTCCCTATCTACT
GGAGAATATACTAAGGGTACTGTTGACATTGCGAAGAGCGACAAAGATTTTGTTATCGGCTTTATTGCTC
AAAGAGACATGGGTGGAAGAGATGAAGGTTACGATTGGTTGATTATGACACCCGGTGTGGGTTTAGATGA
CAAGGGAGACGCATTGGGTCAACAGTATAGAACCGTGGATGATGTGGTCTCTACAGGATCTGACATTATT
ATTGTTGGAAGAGGACTATTTGCAAAGGGAAGGGATGCTAAGGTAGAGGGTGAACGTTACAGAAAAGCAG
GCTGGGAAGCATATTTGAGAAGATGCGGCCAGCAAAACTAAAAAACTGTATTATAAGTAAATGCATGTAT
ACTAAACTCACAAATTAGAGCTTCAATTTAATTATATCAGTTATTACCCTATGCGGTGTGAAATACCGCA
CAGATGCGTAAGGAGAAAATACCGCATCAGGAAATTGTAAGCGTTAATGGGTTTCATGGTATCAGAGATC
TTTGTAAAACGACGGCCAGTCTTAAGCTCGGGCCCCAAATAATGATTTTATTTTGACTGATAGTGACCTG
TTCGTTGCAACACATTGATGAGCAATGCTTTTTTATAATGCCAACTTTGTACAAAAAAGCTGAACGAGAA
ACGTAAAATGATATAAATATCAATATATTAAATTAGATTTTGCATAAAAAACAGACTACATAATACTGTA
AAACACAACATATCCAGTCACTATGAATCAACTACTTAGATGGTATTAGTGACCTGTAGTCGACCGACAG
CCTTCCAAATGTTCTTCGGGTGATGCTGCCAACTTAGTCGACCGACAGCCTTCCAAATGTTCTTCTCAAA
CGGAATCGTCGTATCCAGCCTACTCGCTATTGTCCTCAATGCCGTATTAAATCATAAAAAGAAATAAGAA
AAAGAGGTGCGAGCCTCTTTTTTGTGTGACAAAATAAAAACATCTACCTATTCATATACGCTAGTGTCAT
AGTCCTGAAAATCATCTGCATCAAGAACAATTTCACAACTCTTATACTTTTCTCTTACAAGTCGTTCGGC
TTCATCTGGATTTTCAGCCTCTATACTTACTAAACGTGATAAAGTTTCTGTAATTTCTACTGTATCGACC
TGCAGACTGGCTGTGTATAAGGGAGCCTGACATTTATATTCCCCAGAACATCAGGTTAATGGCGTTTTTG
ATGTCATTTTCGCGGTGGCTGAGATCAGCCACTTCTTCCCCGATAACGGAGACCGGCACACTGGCCATAT
CGGTGGTCATCATGCGCCAGCTTTCATCCCCGATATGCACCACCGGGTAAAGTTCACGGGAGACTTTATC
TGACAGCAGACGTGCACTGGCCAGGGGGATCACCATCCGTCGCCCGGGCGTGTCAATAATATCACTCTGT
ACATCCACAAACAGACGATAACGGCTCTCTCTTTTATAGGTGTAAACCTTAAACTGCATTTCACCAGCCC
CTGTTCTCGTCAGCAAAAGAGCCGTTCATTTCAATAAACCGGGCGACCTCAGCCATCCCTTCCTGATTTT
CCGCTTTCCAGCGTTCGGCACGCAGACGACGGGCTTCATTCTGCATGGTTGTGCTTACCAGACCGGAGAT
ATTGACATCATATATGCCTTGAGCAACTGATAGCTGTCGCTGTCAACTGTCACTGTAATACGCTGCTTCA
TAGCATACCTCTTTTTGACATACTTCGGGTATACATATCAGTATATATTCTTATACCGCAAAAATCAGCG
CGCAAATACGCATACTGTTATCTGGCTTTTAGTAAGCCGGATCCACGCGGCGTTTACGCCCCGCCCTGCC
ACTCATCGCAGTACTGTTGTAATTCATTAAGCATTCTGCCGACATGGAAGCCATCACAGACGGCATGATG
AACCTGAATCGCCAGCGGCATCAGCACCTTGTCGCCTTGCGTATAATATTTGCCCATGGTGAAAACGGGG
GCGAAGAAGTTGTCCATATTGGCCACGTTTAAATCAAAACTGGTGAAACTCACCCAGGGATTGGCTGAGA
CGAAAAACATATTCTCAATAAACCCTTTAGGGAAATAGGCCAGGTTTTCACCGTAACACGCCACATCTTG
CGAATATATGTGTAGAAACTGCCGGAAATCGTCGTGGTATTCACTCCAGAGCGATGAAAACGTTTCAGTT
TGCTCATGGAAAACGGTGTAACAAGGGTGAACACTATCCCATATCACCAGCTCACCGTCTTTCATTGCCA
TACGGAATTCCGGATGAGCATTCATCAGGCGGGCAAGAATGTGAATAAAGGCCGGATAAAACTTGTGCTT
ATTTTTCTTTACGGTCTTTAAAAAGGCCGTAATATCCAGCTGAACGGTCTGGTTATAGGTACATTGAGCA
ACTGACTGAAATGCCTCAAAATGTTCTTTACGATGCCATTGGGATATATCAACGGTGGTATATCCAGTGA
TTTTTTTCTCCATTTTAGCTTCCTTAGCTCCTGAAAATCTCGATAACTCAAAAAATACGCCCGGTAGTGA
TCTTATTTCATTATGGTGAAAGTTGGAACCTCTTACGTGCCGATCAACGTCTCATTTTCGCCAAAAGTTG
GCCCAGGGCTTCCCGGTATCAACAGGGACACCAGGATTTATTTATTCTGCGAAGTGATCTTCCGTCACAG
GTATTTATTCGGCGCAAAGTGCGTCGGGTGATGCTGCCAACTTAGTCGACTACAGGTCACTAATACCATC
TAAGTAGTTGATTCATAGTGACTGGATATGTTGTGTTTTACAGTATTATGTAGTCTGTTTTTTATGCAAA
ATCTAATTTAATATATTGATATTTATATCATTTTACGTTTCTCGTTCAGCTTTCTTGTACAAAGTTGGCA
TTATAAGAAAGCATTGCTTATCAATTTGTTGCAACGAACAGGTCACTATCAGTCAAAATAAAATCATTAT
TTGCCATCCAGCTGATATCCCCTATAGTGAGTCGTAACTAGTGCTGGAGGGTGTACCACCAATCTCGAGT
ATTCAGCATGCTGGTAAGCTAGCTTTTCGATGAGCGTGGTGGTTATGCCGATCGCGTCACACTACGTCTG
AACGTCGAAAACCCGAAACTGTGGAGCGCCGAAATCCCGAATCTCTATCGTGCGGTGGTTGAACTGCACA
CCGCCGACGGCACGCTGATTGAAGCAGAAGCCTGCGATGTCGGTTTCCGCGAGGTGCGGATTGAAAATGG
TCTGCTGCTGCTGAACGGCAAGCCGTTGCTGATTCGAGGCGTTAACCGTCACGAGCATCATCCTCTGCAT
GGTCAGGTCATGGATGAGCAGACGATGGTGCAGGATATCCTGCTGATGAAGCAGAACAACTTTAACGCCG
TGCGCTGTTCGCATTATCCGAACCATCCGCTGTGGTACACGCTGTGCGACCGCTACGGCCTGTATGTGGT
GGATGAAGCCAATATTGAAACCCACGGCATGGTGCCAATGAATCGTCTGACCGATGATCCGCGCTGGCTA
CCGGCGATGAGCGAACGCGTAACGCGAATGGTGCAGCGCGATCGTAATCACCCGAGTGTGATCATCTGGT
CGCTGGGGAATGAATCAGGCCACGGCGCTAATCACGACGCGCTGTATCGCTGGATCAAATCTGTCGATCC
TTCCCGCCCGGTGCAGTATGAAGGCGGCGGAGCCGACACCACGGCCACCGATATTATTTGCCCGATGTAC
GCGCGCGTGGATGAAGACCAGCCCTTCCCGGCTGTGCCGAAATGGTCCATCAAAAAATGGCTTTCGCTAC
CTGGAGAGACGCGCCCGCTGATCCTTTGCGAATACGCCCACGCGATGGGTAACAGTCTTGGCGGTTTCGC
TAAATACTGGCAGGCGTTTCGTCAGTATCCCCGTTTACAGGGCGGCTTCGTCTGGGACTGGGTGGATCAG
TCGCTGATTAAATATGATGAAAACGGCAACCCGTGGTCGGCTTACGGCGGTGATTTTGGCGATACGCCGA
ACGATCGCCAGTTCTGTATGAACGGTCTGGTCTTTGCCGACCGCACGCCGCATCCAGCGCTGACGGAAGC
AAAACACCAGCAGCAGTTTTTCCAGTTCCGTTTATCCGGGCAAACCATCGAAGTGACCAGCGAATACCTG
TTCCGTCATAGCGATAACGAGCTCCTGCACTGGATGGTGGCGCTGGATGGTAAGCCGCTGGCAAGCGGTG
AAGTGCCTCTGGATGTCGCTCCACAAGGTAAACAGTTGATTGAACTGCCTGAACTACCGCAGCCGGAGAG
CGCCGGGCAACTCTGGCTCACAGTACGCGTAGTGCAACCGAACGCGACCGCATGGTCAGAAGCCGGGCAC
ATCAGCGCCTGGCAGCAGTGGCGTCTGGCGGAAAACCTCAGTGTGACGCTCCCCGCCGCGTCCCACGCCA
TCCCGCATCTGACCACCAGCGAAATGGATTTTTGCATCGAGCTGGGTAATAAGCGTTGGCAATTTAACCG
CCAGTCAGGCTTTCTTTCACAGATGTGGATTGGCGATAAAAAACAACTGCTGACGCCGCTGCGCGATCAG
TTCACCCGTGCACCGCTGGATAACGACATTGGCGTAAGTGAAGCGACCCGCATTGACCCTAACGCCTGGG
TCGAACGCTGGAAGGCGGCGGGCCATTACCAGGCCGAAGCAGCGTTGTTGCAGTGCACGGCAGATACACT
TGCTGATGCGGTGCTGATTACGACCGCTCACGCGTGGCAGCATCAGGGGAAAACCTTATTTATCAGCCGG
AAAACCTACCGGATTGATGGTAGTGGTCAAATGGCGATTACCGTTGATGTTGAAGTGGCGAGCGATACAC
CGCATCCGGCGCGGATTGGCCTGAACTGCCAGCTGGCGCAGGTAGCAGAGCGGGTAAACTGGCTCGGATT
AGGGCCGCAAGAAAACTATCCCGACCGCCTTACTGCCGCCTGTTTTGACCGCTGGGATCTGCCATTGTCA
GACATGTATACCCCATACGTCTTCCCGAGCGAAAACGGTCTGCGCTGCGGGACGCGCGAATTGAATTATG
GCCCACACCAGTGGCGCGGCGACTTCCAGTTCAACATCAGCCGCTACAGTCAACAGCAACTGATGGAAAC
CAGCCATCGCCATCTGCTGCACGCGGAAGAAGGCACATGGCTGAATATCGACGGTTTCCATATGGGGATT
GGTGGCGACGACTCCTGGAGCCCGTCAGTATCGGCGGAATTTCAACTGAGCGCCGGTCGCTACCATTACC
AGTTGGTCTGGTGTCAAAAATAATGATAGTCATGAGCATGTAATTAGTTATGTCACGCTTACATTCACGC
CCTCCCCCCACATCCGCTCTAACCGAAAAGGAAGGAGTTAGACAACCTGAAGTCTAGGTCCCTATTTATT
TTTTTATAGTTATGTTAGTATTAAGAACGTTATTTATATTTCAAATTTTTCTTTTTTTTCTGTACAGACG
CGTGTACGCATGTAACATTATACTGAAAACCTTGCTTGAGAAGGTTTTGGGACGCTCGAAGGCTTTAATT
TGCGGGCCCTGTCATACATTATCAACAGGACTTCATAAGCAAACTGGCCGTCGTTTTACATCGGCCGCCA
ACAGTGAATTGGAGTTCGTCTTGTTATAATTAGCTTCTTGGGGTATCTTTAAATACTGTAGAAAAGAGGA
AGGAAATAATAAATGGCTAAAATGAGAATATCACCGGAATAGAAAAAACTGATCGAAAAATACCGCTGCG
TAAAAGATACGGAAGGAATGTCTCCTGCTAAGGTATATAAGCTGGTGGGAGAAAATGAAAACCTATATTT
AAAAATGACGGACAGCCGGTATAAAGGGACCACCTATGATGTGGAACGGGAAAAGGACATGATGCTATGG
CTGGAAGGAAAGCTGCCTGTTCCAAAGGTCCTGCACTTTGAACGGCATGATGGCTGGAGCAATCTGCTAA
TGTCTGAGGCCGATGGAGTCCTTTGCTCGGAAGAGTATGAAGATGAACAAAGCCCTGAAAAGATTATCGA
GCTGTATGCGGAGTGCATCAGGCTCTTTCACTCCATCGACATATCGGATTGTCCCTATACGAATAGCTTA
GACAGCCGCTTAGCCGAATTGGATTACTTACTGAATAACGATCTGGCCGATGTGGATTGCGAAAACTGGG
AAGAAGACACTCCATTTAAAGATCCGCGCGAGCTGTATGATTTTTTAAAGACGGAAAAGCCCGAAGAGGA
ACTTGTCTTTTCCCACGGCGACCTGGGAGACAGCAACATCTTTGTGAAAGATGGCAAAGTAAGTGGCTTT
ATTGATCTTGGGAGAAGCGGCAGGGCGGACAAGTGGTATGACATTGCCTTCTGCGTCCGGTCGATCAGGG
AGGACATCGGGGAAGAACAGTATGTCGAGCTATTTTTTGACTTACTGGGGATCAAGCCTGATTGGGAGAA
AATAAAATACTATATTTTACTGGATGAATTGTTTTAGTACCTAGATGTGGCGCAACGATGCCGGCGACAA
GCAGGAGCGCACCGACTTCTTCCGCATCAAGTGTTTTGGCTCTCAGGCCGAGGCCCACGGCACACTAGAC
TTTGCTCGCAAAGTCGTGACCGCCTACGGCGGCTGCGGCACCCTACGGGCTTGCTCTCCGGGCTTCGCCC
TGCGCGGTCGCTGCGCTCCCTTGCCAGCCCGTGGATATGTGGACGATGGCCGCGAGCGGCCACCGGCTGG
CTCGCTTCGCTCGGCCCGTGGACAACCCTGCTGGACAAGCTGATGGACAGGCTGCGCCTGCCCACGAGCT
TGACCACAGGGATTGCCCACCGGCTACCCAGCCTTCGACCACATACCCACCGGCTCCAACTGCGCGGCCT
GCGGCCTTGCCCCATCAATTTTTTTAATTTTCTCTGGGGAAAAGCCTCCGGCCTGCGGCCTGCGCGCTTC
GCTTGCCGGTTGGACACCAAGTGGAAGGCGGGTCAAGGCTCGCGCAGCGACCGCGCAGCGGCTTGGCCTT
GACGCGCCTGGAACGACCCAAGCCTATGCGAGTGGGGGCAGTCGAAGGCGAAGCCCGCCCGCCTGCCCCC
CGAGCCTCACGGCGGCGAGTGCGGGGGTTCCAAGGGGGCAGCGCCACCTTGGGCAAGGCCGAAGGCCGCG
CAGTCGATCAACAAGCCCCGGAGGGGCCACTTTTTGCCGGAGGGGGAGCCGCGCCGAAGGCGTGGGGGAA
CCCCGCAGGGGTGCCCTTCTTTGGGCACCAAAGAACTAGATATAGGGCGAAATGCGAAAGACTTAAAAAT
CAACAACTTAAAAAAGGGGGGTACGCAACAGCTCATTGCGGCACCCCCCGCAATAGCTCATTGCGTAGGT
TAAAGAAAATCTGTAATTGACTGCCACTTTTACGCAACGCATAATTGTTGTCGCGCTGCCGCCGCAACCG
TGCGGCACCCCTACCGCATGGAGATAAGCATGGCCACGCAGTCCAGAGAAATCGGCATTCAAGCCAAGAA
CAAGCCCGGTCACTGGGTGCAAACGGAACGCAAAGCGCATGAGGCGTGGGCCGGGCTTATTGCGAGGAAA
CCCACGGCGGCAATGCTGCTGCATCACCTCGTGGCGCAGATGGGCCACCAGAACGCCGTGGTGGTCAGCC
AGAAGACACTTTCCAAGCTCATCGGACGTTCTTTGCGGACGGTCCAATACGCAGTCAAGGACTTGGTGGC
CGAGCGCTGGATCTCCGTCGTGAAGCTCAACGGCCCCGGCACCGTGTCGGCCTACGTGGTCAATGACCGC
GTGGCGTGGGGCCAGCCCCGCGACCAGTTGCGCCTGTCGGTGTTCAGTGCCGCCGTGGTGGTTGATCACG
ACGACCAGGACGAATCGCTGTTGGGGCATGGCGACCTGCGCCGCATCCCGACCCTGTATCCGGGCGAGCA
GCAACTACCGACCGGCCCCGGCGAGGAGCCGCCCAGCCAGCCCGGCATTCCGGGCATGGAACCAGACCTG
CCAGCCTTGACCGAAACGGAGGAATGGGAACGGCGCGGGCAGCAGCGCCTGCCGATGCCCGATGAGCCGT
GTTTTCTGGACGATGGCGAGCCGTTGGAGCCGCCGACACGGGTCACGCTGCCGCGCCGGTAGCACTTGGG
TTGCGCAGCAACCCGTAAGTGCGCTGTTCCAGACTATCGGCTGTAGCCGCCTCGCCGCCCTATACCTTGT
CTGCCTCCCCGCGTTGCGTCGCGGTGCATGGAGCCGGGCCACCTCGACCTGAATGGAAGCCGGCGGCACC
TCGCTAACGGATTCACCGTTTTTATCAGGCTCTGGGAGGCAGAATAAATGATCATATCGTCAATTATTAC
CTCCACGGGGAGAGCCTGAGCAAACTGGCCTCAGGCATTTGAGAAGCACACGGTCACACTGCTTCCGGTA
GTCAATAAACCGGTAAACCAGCAATAGACATAAGCGGCTATTTAACGACCCTGCCCTGAACCGACGACCG
CGTTCTTCGGGGCGAAAACTCTCCGCGCACATTTCCCCGAAAAGTGCCACCTGAACGAAGCATCTGTGCT
TCATTTTGTAGAACAAAAATGCAACGCGAGAGCGCTAATTTTTCAAACAAAGAATCTGAGCTGCATTTTT
ACAGAACAGAAATGCAACGCGAAAGCGCTATTTTACCAACGAAGAATCTGTGCTTCATTTTTGTAAAACA
AAAATGCAACGCGAGAGCGCTAATTTTTCAAACAAAGAATCTGAGCTGCATTTTTACAGAACAGAAATGC
AACGCGAGAGCGCTATTTTACCAACAAAGAATCTATACTTCTTTTTTGTTCTACAAAAATGCATCCCGAG
AGCGCTATTTTTCTAACAAAGCATCTTAGATTACTTTTTTTCTCCTTTGTGCGCTCTATAATGCAGTCTC
TTGATAACTTTTTGCACTGTAGGTCCGTTAAGGTTAGAAGAAGGCTACTTTGGTGTCTATTTTCTCTTCC
ATAAAAAAAGCCTGACTCCACTTCCCGCGTTTACTGATTACTAGCGAAGCTGCGGGTGCATTTTTTCAAG
ATAAAGGCATCCCCGATTATATTCTATACCGATGTGGATTGCGCATACTTTGTGAACAGAAAGTGATAGC
GTTGATGATTCTTCATTGGTCAGAAAATTATGAACGGTTTCTTCTATTTTGTCTCTATATACTACGTATA
GGAAATGTTTACATTTTCGTATTGTTTTCGATTCACTCTATGAATAGTTCTTACTACAATTTTTTTGTCT
AAAGAGTAATACTAGAGATAAACATAAAAAATGTAGAGGTCGAGTTTAGATGCAAGTTCAAGGAGCGAAA
GGTGGATGGGTAGGTTATATAGGGATATAGCACAGAGATATATAGCAAAGAGATACTTTTGAGCAATGTT
TGTGGAAGCGGTATTCGCAATATTTTAGTAGCTCGTTACAGTCCGGTGCGTTTTTGGTTTTTTGAAAGTG
CGTCTTCAGAGCGCTTTTGGTTTTCAAAAGCGCTCTGAAGTTCCTATACTTTCTAGAGAATAGGAACTTC
GGAATAGGAACTTCAAAGCGTTTCCGAAAACGAGCGCTTCCGAAAATGCAACGCGAGCTGCGCACATACA
GCTCACTGTTCACGTCGCACCTATATCTGCGTGTTGCCTGTATATATATATACATGAGAAGAACGGCATA
GTGCGTGTTTATGCTTAAATGCGTACTTATATGCGTCTATTTATGTAGGATGAAAGGTAGTCTAGTACCT
CCTGTGATATTATCCCATTCCATGCGGGGTATCGTATGCTTCCTTCAGCACTACCCTTTAGCTGTTCTAT
ATGCTGCCACTCCTCAATTGGATTAGTCTCATCCTTCAATGCTATCATTTCCTTTGATATTGGATCATAC
TAAGAAACCATTATTAATTAACCTATAAAAATAGGCGTATCACGAGGCCCTTTCGTCTCGCGCGTTTCGG
TGATGACGGTGAAAACCTCTGACACATGCAGCTCCCGGAGACGGTCACAGCTTGTCTGTAAGCGGATGCC
GGGAGCAGACAAGCCCGTCAGGGCGCGTCAGCGGGTGTTGGCGGGTGTCGGGGCTGGCTTAACTATGCGG
CATCAGAGCAGATTGTACTGAGAGTGCACCATAGATCAACGACATTACTATATATATAATATAGGAAGCA
TTTAATAGAACAGCATCGTAATATATGTGTACTTTGCAGTTATGACGCCAGATGGCAGTAGTGGAAGATA
TTCTTTATTGAAAAATAGCTTGTCACCTTACGTACAATCTTGATCCGGAGCTTTTCTTTTTTTGCCGATT
AAGAATTAATTCGGTCGAAAAAAGAAAAGGAGAGGGCCAAGAGGGAGGGCATTGGTGACTATTGAGCACG
TGAGTATACGTGATTAAGCACACAAAGGCAGCTTGGAGTATGTCTGTTATTAATTTCACAGGTAGTTCTG
GTCCATTGGTGAAAGTTTGCGGCTTGCAGAGCACAGAGGCCGCAGAATGTGCTCTAGATTCCGATGCTGA
CTTGCTGGGTATTATATGTGTGCCCAATAGAAAGAGAACAATTGACCCGGTTATTGCAAGGAAAATTTCA
AGTCTTGTAAAAGCATATAAAAATAGTTCAGGCACTCCGAAATACTTGGTTGGCGTGTTTCGTAATCAAC
CTAAGGAGGATGTTTTGGCTCTGGTCAATGATTACGGCATTGATATCGTCCAACTGCATGGAGATGAGTC
GTGGCAAGAATACCAAGAGTTCCTCGGTTTGCCAGTTATTAAAAGACTCGTATTTCCAAAAGACTGCAAC
ATACTACTCAGTGCAGCTTCACAGAAACCTCATTCGTTTATTCCCTTGTTTGATTCAGAAGCAGGTGGGA
CAGGTGAACTTTTGGATTGGAACTCGATTTCTGACTGGGTTGGAAGGCAAGAGAGCCCCGAAAGCTTACA
TTTTATGTTAGCTGGTGGACTGACGCCAGAAAATGTTGGTGATGCGCTTAGATTAAATGGCGTTATTGGT
GTTGATGTAAGCGGAGGTGTGGAGACAAATGGTGTAAAAGACTCTAACAAAATAGCAAATTTCGTCAAAA
ATGCTAAGAAATAGGTTATTACTGAGTAGTATTTATTTAAGTATTGTTTGTGCACTTGCCGATCTATGCG
GTGTGAAATACCGCACAGATGCGTAAGGAGAAAATACCGCATCAGGAAATTGTAAGCGTTAAT
Features (pLannotate 1.2.2; 30 found; start..end, strand, type, name):
     97..740     +  promoter       GAP promoter: S. cerevisiae TDH3; promoter for glyceraldehyde-3-phosphate dehydrogenase
    760..805     +  promoter       GAL1 promoter (fragment): S. cerevisiae GAL1; inducible promoter, regulated by Gal4
    817..924     +  CDS            GAL1 (fragment): GAL1_YEAST - Experimental evidence at protein level: Swiss-Prot protein existence level 1. From Saccharomyces cerevisiae (strain ATCC 204508 / S288c) (Baker's yeast).
    942..1058    +  CDS            lacI (fragment): lac repressor; lacI; The lac repressor binds to the lac operator to inhibit transcription in E. coli. This inhibition can be relieved by adding lactose or isopropyl-β-D-thiogalactopyranoside (IPTG).
   1056..1939    +  CDS            lacZ (fragment): β-galactosidase; lacZ
   1962..2177    +  promoter       URA3 promoter: S. cerevisiae URA3
   2178..2981    +  CDS            URA3: orotidine-5'-phosphate decarboxylase, required for uracil biosynthesis; S. cerevisiae URA3; yeast auxotrophic marker, counterselectable with 5-fluoroorotic acid (5-FOA)
   3060..3111    +  misc_feature   bom (fragment): basis of mobility region from pBR322
   3152..3170    -  CDS            lacZα (fragment): LacZα fragment of β-galactosidase; lacZ fragment
   3187..3418    +  protein_bind   attP1: mutant version of attP; recombination site for the Gateway® BP reaction (pDONR™221 version) BP Clonase™
   3621..3773    -  CDS            dpnD (fragment): DPND_STRPN - Protein predicted: Swiss-Prot protein existence level 4. From Streptococcus pneumoniae serotype 4 (strain ATCC BAA-334 / TIGR4).
   3817..4119    -  CDS            ccdB: CCDB_ECOLI - Also known as G, letB, letD. Experimental evidence at protein level: Swiss-Prot protein existence level 1. Toxic component of a type II toxin-antitoxin (TA) system, functioning in plasmid maintainence. Responsible for the post- segregational killing (PSK) of plasmid-free cells, also referred to as a plasmid addiction system. Half-life of over 2 hours. Cell killing by CcdB is accompanied by filamentation, defects in chromosome and plasmid segregation, defects in cell division, formation of anucleate cells, decreased DNA synthesis and plasmid loss. Interferes with the activity of DN
   4124..4282    -  CDS            ccdA (fragment): CCDA_ECO57 - Also known as H, letA. Experimental evidence at protein level: Swiss-Prot protein existence level 1. Antitoxin component of a type II toxin-antitoxin (TA) system which inhibits the post-segregational killing (PSK) of plasmid-free cells, also referred to as a plasmid addiction system. Binds to and blocks the activity of CcdB; will also remove bound CcdB protein from the CcdB-GyrA complex by forming a CcdA-CcdB complex, a process termed rejuvenation. Functions as a transcriptional corepressor for the ccdAB operon, repression also requires CcdB (By similarity). From Escherichia coli
   4464..5123    -  CDS            CmR: chloramphenicol acetyltransferase; cat; confers resistance to chloramphenicol
   5124..5226    -  promoter       cat promoter: promoter of the E. coli cat gene encoding chloramphenicol acetyltransferase
   5371..5602    -  protein_bind   attP2: mutant version of attP; recombination site for the Gateway® BP reaction (pDONR™221 version) BP Clonase™
   5697..7933    +  CDS            lacZ (fragment): β-galactosidase; lacZ
   7992..8181    +  terminator     CYC1 terminator: S. cerevisiae CYC1; transcription terminator for CYC1
   8233..8250    +  CDS            lacZα (fragment): LacZα fragment of β-galactosidase; lacZ fragment
   8343..9137    +  CDS            KanR: aminoglycoside phosphotransferase; aphA-3; confers resistance to kanamycin
   9366..10071   +  rep_origin     pBBR1 oriV (fragment): replication origin of the broad-host-range plasmid pBBR1 from Bordetella bronchiseptica; requires the pBBR1 Rep protein for replication
  10071..10109   +  rep_origin     pBBR1 oriV (fragment): replication origin of the broad-host-range plasmid pBBR1 from Bordetella bronchiseptica; requires the pBBR1 Rep protein for replication
  10110..10772   +  CDS            pBBR1 Rep: replication protein for the broad-host-range plasmid pBBR1 from Bordetella bronchiseptica
  10833..10902   +  CDS            TcR (fragment): tetracycline efflux protein; tet; confers resistance to tetracycline
  11184..12526   -  rep_origin     2μ ori: yeast 2μ plasmid origin of replication
  12587..12622   +  CDS            rop (fragment): Rop protein, which maintains plasmids at low copy number; rop
  12724..12773   +  misc_feature   bom (fragment): basis of mobility region from pBR322
  12912..13059   +  promoter       TRP1 promoter: S. cerevisiae TRP1
  13060..13734   +  CDS            TRP1: phosphoribosylanthranilate isomerase, required for tryptophan biosynthesis; S. cerevisiae TRP1; yeast auxotrophic marker
  13785..13836   +  misc_feature   bom (fragment): basis of mobility region from pBR322
