[The description below was written by a language model from this plasmid's Addgene catalogue record and pLannotate feature annotations shown in this document.]
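Description:
pCP5 is an empty yeast reporter backbone of about 13.9 kb, derived from pDW1714 and associated with a toolkit for assembling custom TALENs and other TAL effector constructs. It is a yeast–E. coli shuttle plasmid. A 2μ origin maintains it episomally in Saccharomyces cerevisiae, with TRP1 and URA3 as auxotrophic markers. In bacteria the annotated replicon is the broad-host-range pBBR1 oriV with its Rep gene, and selection is by kanamycin and chloramphenicol resistance. The record lists the plasmid as high copy but also notes that bacteria carrying it grow slowly.

The reporter is a split lacZ unit driven by the constitutive yeast GAP/TDH3 promoter (given as "GDP promoter" in the catalogue fields) and closed by the CYC1 terminator. Short GAL1 and lacI fragments sit at the start of the reading frame. The β-galactosidase coding sequence appears as two separate fragments, one of roughly 0.9 kb and one of roughly 2.2 kb. Between them lie the URA3 gene with its own promoter and a Gateway-style stuffer, in which attP1 and attP2 flank ccdB and the chloramphenicol resistance gene.

According to the depositor, nuclease target sites are cloned into the BglII/SpeI sites, which removes ccdB. The parental plasmid must therefore be grown in a ccdB-tolerant strain, whereas undigested backbone is counterselected in ordinary strains such as DH5α.

The record does not spell out the assay. The layout does fit a reporter in which nuclease cleavage at the inserted target leads to repair between the two lacZ segments, restoring β-galactosidase activity as a readout of nuclease function. Whether the two fragments share the overlapping sequence this would require cannot be confirmed from the feature table.
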