Addgene plasmid #35397: pCP5
Purpose: (Empty Backbone)
Depositing lab: Daniel Voytas. Depositing organization: University of Minnesota. Publication: Efficient design and assembly of custom TALEN and other TAL effector-based constructs for DNA targeting. Cermak T, Doyle EL, Christian M, Wang L, Zhang Y, Schmidt C, Baller JA, Somia NV, Bogdanove AJ, Voytas DF. Nucleic Acids Res. 2011 Jul;39(12):e82. doi: 10.1093/nar/gkr218 PubMed 21493687.
Backbone
  Vector backbone: pDW1714
  Backbone manufacturer: unknown
  Backbone size (bp): 13844
  Vector type: Yeast Expression ; reporter
  Promoter: GDP promoter
  Selectable markers: TRP1, URA3
Growth in bacteria
  Bacterial resistance: Chloramphenicol and Kanamycin, 25 & 50 μg/mL
  Growth temperature: 37°C
  Growth strain: ccdB Survival
  Growth instructions: Bacteria containing pCP5 grow fairly slowly - single colonies require ~16 hours to be visible on a plate. Grow on LB containing a maximum of 30mg/L Kanamycin.
  Copy number: High Copy
Terms and licenses: Academic/Nonprofit Terms; Industry Terms: Not Available to Industry
Depositor comments: Cloning nuclease targets into the BglII/SpeI sites of pCP5 removes the CcdB gene, thus allows negative selection against undigested backbone in common E. coli strains such as DH5-alpha.
How to cite: pCP5 was a gift from Daniel Voytas (Addgene plasmid # 35397 ; http://n2t.net/addgene:35397 ; RRID:Addgene_35397)
