>Addgene plasmid #35397 | pCP5 | addgene partial sequence | sequence record 45409 | GAL1 5'-AATATACCTCTATACTTTAACGTC-3'
TATATGACTAAATCTCATTCAGAAGAAGTGATTGTACCTGAGTTCAATTCTAGCGCAAAGGAATTACCAA
GACCATTGGCCGAAAAGTGCGGTATTCCAAGTCTTGCCAAGCCCAGATCCGGAGCTTGGCTGTTGCCCGT
CTCACTGGTGAAAAGAAAAACCACCCTGGCGCCCAATACGCAAACCGCCTCTCCCCGCGCGTTGGCCGAT
TCATTAATGCAGCTGGCACGACAGGTTTCCCGACTTAATCGCCTTGCAGCACATCCCCCTTTCGCCAGCT
GGCGTAATAGCGAAGAGGCCCGCACCGATCGCCCTTCCCAACAGTTGCGCAGCCTGAATGGCGAATGGCG
CTTTGCCTGGTTTCCGGCACCAGAAGCGGTGCCGGAAAGCTGGCTGGAGTGCGATCTTCCTGAGGCCGAT
ACTGTCGTCGTCCCCTCAAACTGGCAGATGCACGGTTACGATGCGCCCATCTACACCAACGTGACCTATC
CCATTACGGTCAATCCGCCGTTTGTTCCCACGGAGAATCCGACGGGTTGTTACTCGCTCACATTTAATGT
TGATGAAAGCTGGCTACAGGAAGGCCAGACGCGAATTATTTTTGATGGCGTTAACTCGGCGTTTCATCTG
TGGTGCAACGGGCGCTGGGTCGGTTACGGCCAGGACAGTCGTTTGCCGTCTGAATTTGACCTGAGCGCAT
TTTTACGCGCCGGAGAAAACCGCCTCGCGGTGATGGTGCTGCGCTGGAGTGACGGCAGTTATCTGGAAGA
TCAGGATATGTGGCGGATGAGCGGCATTTTCCGTGACGTCTCGTTGCTGCATAAACCGACTACACAAATC
A
