>Addgene plasmid #35397 | pCP5 | addgene partial sequence | sequence record 72122 | ccdB-Fwd 5'-GCATGATGACCACCGATATG-3'
GGTCTCCGTTATCGGGGAAGAAGTGGCTGATCTCAGCCACCGCGAAAATGACATCAAAAACGCCATTAAC
CTGATGTTCTGGGGAATATAAATGTCAGGCTCCCTTATACACAGCCAGTCTGCAGGTCGATACAGTAGAA
ATTACAGAAACTTTATCACGTTTAGTAAGTATAGAGGCTGAAAATCCAGATGAAGCCGAACGACTTGTAA
GAGAAAAGTATAAGAGTTGTGAAATTGTTCTTGATGCAGATGATTTTCAGGACTATGACACTAGCGTATA
TGAATAGGTAGATGTTTTTATTTTGTCACACAAAAAAGAGGCTCGCACCTCTTTTTCTTATTTCTTTTTA
TGATTTAATACGGCATTGAGGACAATAGCGAGTAGGCTGGATACGACGATTCCGTTTGAGAAGAACATTT
GGAAGGCTGTCGGTCGACTAAGTTGGCAGCATCACCCGAAGAACATTTGGAAGGCTGTCGGTCGACTACA
GGTCACTAATACCATCTAAGTAGTTGATTCATAGTGACTGGATATGTTGTGTTTTACAGTATTATGTAGT
CTGTTTTTTATGCAAAATCTAATTTAATATATTGATATTTATATCATTTTACGTTTCTCGTTCAGCTTTT
TTGTACAAAGTTGGCATTATAAAAAAGCATTGCTCATCAATTTGTTGCAACGAACAGGTCACTATCAGTC
AAAATAAAATCATTATTTGGGGCCCGAGCTTAAGACTGGCCGTCGTTTTACAACAGATCTCTGATACCAT
GAAACCCATTAACGCTTACAATTTCCTGATGCGGTATTTTCTCCTTACGCATCTGTGCGGTATTTCACAC
CGCATAGGGTAATAACTGATATAATTAAATTGAAGCTCTAATTTGTGAGTTTAGTATACATGCATTTACT
TATAATACAGTTTTTTAGTTTTGCTGGCCGCATCTTCTCAAATATGCTTCCCAGCCTGCTTTTCTGTAAC
GTTCACCCTCTACCTTAGCATCCCTTCCCTTTGCAA
