>Addgene plasmid #35397 | pCP5 | addgene partial sequence | sequence record 72124 | LacZ-internal-F 5'-cgtctcgttgctgcataaac-3'
AGCGATTTCCATGTTGCCACTCGCTTTAATGATGATTTCAGCCGCGCTGTACTGGAGGCTGAAGTTCAGA
TGTGCGGCGAGTTGCGTGACTACCTACGGGTAACAGTTTCTTTATGGCAGGGTGAAACGCAGGTCGCCAG
CGGCACCGCGCCTTTCGGCGGTGAAATTATCGATGAGCGTGGTGGTTATGCCGATCGCGTCACACTACGT
CTGAACGTCGAAAACCCGAAACTGTGGAGCGCCGAAATCCCGAATCTCTATCGTGCGGTGGTTGAACTGC
ACACCGAGCTCAACCCCCATACCACCTTTTCAATTCATCATTTTTTTTTTATTCTTTTTTTTGATTTCGG
TTTCCTTGAAATTTTTTTGATTCGGTAATCTCCGAACAGAAGGAAGAACGAAGGAAGGAGCACAGACTTA
GATTGGTATATATACGCATATGTAGTGTTGAAGAAACATGAAATTGCCCAGTATTCTTAACCCAACTGCA
CAGAACAAAAACCTGCAGGAAACGAAGATAAATCATGTCGAAAGCTACATATAAGGAACGTGCTGCTACT
CATCCTAGTCCTGTTGCTGCCAAGCTATTTAATATCATGCACGAAAAGCAAACAAACTTGTGTGCTTCAT
TGGATGTTCGTACCACCAAGGAATTACTGGAGTTAGTTGAAGCATTAGGTCCCAAAATTTGTTTACTAAA
AACTCATGTGGACATCTTGACTGATTTTTCTATGGAGGGCACAGTTAAGCCGCTAAAGGCATTATCCGCC
AAGTACAATTTTTTACTCTTTGAAGACAGAAAATTTGCTGACATTGGTAATACAGTCAAATTGCAATACT
CTGCGGGTGTTTACAGAATAGCAGAATGGGCAGACATTACGAATGCACACGGTGTGGTGGGTCCAGGTAT
TGTTAGCGGTTTGAAGCAGGCGGCAGAAGAAGTAACAAAGGAACCAAGGGGCCTTTTGATGTTAGCAGAA
TTGTCATGCAAGGGCTCCCTATCTACTGGAGAATATACTAAGGGTACTGTTGACATTGCGAA
