>Addgene plasmid #35397 | pCP5 | addgene partial sequence | sequence record 72126 | GPDpro-F 5'-CGGTAGGTATTGATTGTAATTCTG-3'
TAAACTTCTTAAATTCTACTTTTATAGTTAGTCTTTTTTTTAGTTTTAAAACACCAGAACTTAGTTTCGA
CGGATTCTAGAAAGGATCCTCAACAAAAAATTGTTAATATACCTCTATACTTTAACGTCAAGGAGAAAAA
ACTATAATGACTAAATCTCATTCAGAAGAAGTGATTGTACCTGAGTTCAATTCTAGCGCAAAGGAATTAC
CAAGACCATTGGCCGAAAAGTGCGGTATTCCAAGTCTTGCCAAGCCCAGATCCGGAGCTTGGCTGTTGCC
CGTCTCACTGGTGAAAAGAAAAACCACCCTGGCGCCCAATACGCAAACCGCCTCTCCCCGCGCGTTGGCC
GATTCATTAATGCAGCTGGCACGACAGGTTTCCCGACTTAATCGCCTTGCAGCACATCCCCCTTTCGCCA
GCTGGCGTAATAGCGAAGAGGCCCGCACCGATCGCCCTTCCCAACAGTTGCGCAGCCTGAATGGCGAATG
GCGCTTTGCCTGGTTTCCGGCACCAGAAGCGGTGCCGGAAAGCTGGCTGGAGTGCGATCTTCCTGAGGCC
GATACTGTCGTCGTCCCCTCAAACTGGCAGATGCACGGTTACGATGCGCCCATCTACACCAACGTGACCT
ATCCCATTACGGTCAATCCGCCGTTTGTTCCCACGGAGAATCCGACGGGTTGTTACTCGCTCACATTTAA
TGTTGATGAAAGCTGGCTACAGGAAGGCCAGACGCGAATTATTTTTGATGGCGTTAACTCGGCGTTTCAT
CTGTGGTGCAACGGGCGCTGGGTCGGTTACGGCCAGGACAGTCGTTTGCCGTCTGAATTTGACCTGAGCG
CATTTTTACGCGCCGGAGAAAACCGCCTCGCGGTGATGGTGCTGCGCTGGAGTGACGGCAGTTATCTGGA
AGATCAGGATATGTGGCGGATGAGCGGCATTTTCCGTGACGTCTCGTTGCTGCATAAACCGACTACACAA
ATCAGCGATTTCCATGTTGCCACTCGCTTTAATGATGATTTCAGCCGCGCTGTACTGGAGGCTGAAGTTC
AGATGTGCGGCGAGTTGCGTGACTACCTACGGGTAACAGTTTCTTTATGGCAGGGTGAAAC
