>Addgene plasmid #35397 | pCP5 | addgene partial sequence | sequence record 72127 | CAT-R 5'-GCAACTGACTGAAATGCCTC-3'
ATGCCATTGGGATATATCAACGGTGGTATATCCAGTGATTTTTTTCTCCATTTTAGCTTCCTTAGCTCCT
GAAAATCTCGATAACTCAAAAAATACGCCCGGTAGTGATCTTATTTCATTATGGTGAAAGTTGGAACCTC
TTACGTGCCGATCAACGTCTCATTTTCGCCAAAAGTTGGCCCAGGGCTTCCCGGTATCAACAGGGACACC
AGGATTTATTTATTCTGCGAAGTGATCTTCCGTCACAGGTATTTATTCGGCGCAAAGTGCGTCGGGTGAT
GCTGCCAACTTAGTCGACTACAGGTCACTAATACCATCTAAGTAGTTGATTCATAGTGACTGGATATGTT
GTGTTTTACAGTATTATGTAGTCTGTTTTTTATGCAAAATCTAATTTAATATATTGATATTTATATCATT
TTACGTTTCTCGTTCAGCTTTCTTGTACAAAGTTGGCATTATAAGAAAGCATTGCTTATCAATTTGTTGC
AACGAACAGGTCACTATCAGTCAAAATAAAATCATTATTTGCCATCCAGCTGATATCCCCTATAGTGAGT
CGTAACTAGTGCTGGAGGGTGTACCACCAATCTCGAGTATTCAGCATGCTGGTAAGCTAGCTTTTCGATG
AGCGTGGTGGTTATGCCGATCGCGTCACACTACGTCTGAACGTCGAAAACCCGAAACTGTGGAGCGCCGA
AATCCCGAATCTCTATCGTGCGGTGGTTGAACTGCACACCGCCGACGGCACGCTGATTGAAGCAGAAGCC
TGCGATGTCGGTTTCCGCGAGGTGCGGATTGAAAATGGTCTGCTGCTGCTGAACGGCAAGCCGTTGCTGA
TTCGAGGCGTTAACCGTCACGAGCATCATCCTCTGCATGGTCAGGTCATGGATGAGCAGACGATGGTGCA
GGATATCCTGCTGATGAAGCAGAACAACTTTAACGCCGTGCGCTGTTCGCATTATCCGAACCATCCGCTG
TGGTA
