>Addgene plasmid #35397 | pCP5 | addgene partial sequence | sequence record 72130 | pRSII-F1 5'-CGGCATCAGAGCAGATTGTAC-3'
CTATATATATAATATAGGAAGCATTTAATAGAACAGCATCGTAATATATGTGTACTTTGCAGTTATGACG
CCAGATGGCAGTAGTGGAAGATATTCTTTATTGAAAAATAGCTTGTCACCTTACGTACAATCTTGATCCG
GAGCTTTTCTTTTTTTGCCGATTAAGAATTAATTCGGTCGAAAAAAGAAAAGGAGAGGGCCAAGAGGGAG
GGCATTGGTGACTATTGAGCACGTGAGTATACGTGATTAAGCACACAAAGGCAGCTTGGAGTATGTCTGT
TATTAATTTCACAGGTAGTTCTGGTCCATTGGTGAAAGTTTGCGGCTTGCAGAGCACAGAGGCCGCAGAA
TGTGCTCTAGATTCCGATGCTGACTTGCTGGGTATTATATGTGTGCCCAATAGAAAGAGAACAATTGACC
CGGTTATTGCAAGGAAAATTTCAAGTCTTGTAAAAGCATATAAAAATAGTTCAGGCACTCCGAAATACTT
GGTTGGCGTGTTTCGTAATCAACCTAAGGAGGATGTTTTGGCTCTGGTCAATGATTACGGCATTGATATC
GTCCAACTGCATGGAGATGAGTCGTGGCAAGAATACCAAGAGTTCCTCGGTTTGCCAGTTATTAAAAGAC
TCGTATTTCCAAAAGACTGCAACATACTACTCAGTGCAGCTTCACAGAAACCTCATTCGTTTATTCCCTT
GTTTGATTCAGAAGCAGGTGGGACAGGTGAACTTTTGGATTGGAACTCGATTTCTGACTGGGTTGGAAGG
CAAGAGAGCCCCGAAAGCTTACATTTTATGTTAGCTGGTGGACTGACGCCAGAAAATGTTGGTGATGCGC
TTAGATTAAATGGCGTTATTGGTGTTGATGTAAGCGGAGGTGTGGAGACAAATGGTGTAAAAGACTCTAA
CAAAATAGCAAATTTCGTCAAAAATGCTAAGAAATAGGTTATTACTGAGTAGTATTTATTTAAGTATTGT
TTGTGCACTTGCCGATCTATGCGGTGTGAAATACCGCACAGATGCGTAAGGAGA
