>Addgene plasmid #35397 | pCP5 | addgene partial sequence | sequence record 72138 | CAT-F 5'-GTTTGTGATGGCTTCCATGTC-3'
TTAATGAATTACAACAGTACTGCGATGAGTGGCAGGGGGGGCGTAAACGCCGCGTGGATCCGGCTTACTA
AAAGCCAGATAACAGTATGCGTATTTGCGCGCTGATTTTTGCGGTATAAGAATATATACTGATATGTATA
CCCGAAGTATGTCAAAAAGAGGTATGCTATGAAGCAGCGTATTACAGTGACAGTTGACAGCGACAGCTAT
CAGTTGCTCAAGGCATATATGATGTCAATATCTCCGGTCTGGTAAGCACAACCATGCAGAATGAAGCCCG
TCGTCTGCGTGCCGAACGCTGGAAAGCGGAAAATCAGGAAGGGATGGCTGAGGTCGCCCGGTTTATTGAA
ATGAACGGCTCTTTTGCTGACGAGAACAGGGGCTGGTGAAATGCAGTTTAAGGTTTACACCTATAAAAGA
GAGAGCCGTTATCGTCTGTTTGTGGATGTACAGAGTGATATTATTGACACGCCCGGGCGACGGATGGTGA
TCCCCCTGGCCAGTGCACGTCTGCTGTCAGATAAAGTCTCCCGTGAACTTTACCCGGTGGTGCATATCGG
GGATGAAAGCTGGCGCATGATGACCACCGATATGGCCAGTGTGCCGGTCTCCGTTATCGGGGAAGAAGTG
GCTGATCTCAGCCACCGCGAAAATGACATCAAAAACGCCATTAACCTGATGTTCTGGGGAATATAAATGT
CAGGCTCCCTTATACACAGCCAGTCTGCAGGTCGATACAGTAGAAATTACAGAAACTTTATCACGTTTAG
TAAGTATAGAGGCTGAAAATCCAGATGAAGCCGAACGACTTGTAAGAGAAAAGTATAAGAGTTGTGAAAT
TGTTCTTGATGCAGATGATTTTCAGGACTATGACACTAGCGTATATGAATAGGTAGATGTTTTTATTTTG
TCACACAAAAAAGAGGCTCGCACCTCTTTTTCTTATTTCTTTTTATGATTTAATACGGCATTGAGGACAA
TAGCGAGTAGGCTGGATACGACGATTCCGTTTGAGAAGAACATTTGGAAGGCTGTCGGTCGACTAAGTTG
GCAGCATCACCCGAAGAACATTTGGAAGGCTGTCG
