>Addgene plasmid #35397 | pCP5 | addgene partial sequence | sequence record 72154 | pGEX3
CCGAAACGCGCGAGACGAAAGGGCCTCGTGATACGCCTATTTTTATAGGTTAATTAATAATGGTTTCTTA
GTATGATCCAATATCAAAGGAAATGATAGCATTGAAGGATGAGACTAATCCAATTGAGGAGTGGCAGCAT
ATAGAACAGCTAAAGGGTAGTGCTGAAGGAAGCATACGATACCCCGCATGGAATGGGATAATATCACAGG
AGGTACTAGACTACCTTTCATCCTACATAAATAGACGCATATAAGTACGCATTTAAGCATAAACACGCAC
TATGCCGTTCTTCTCATGTATATATATATACAGGCAACACGCAGATATAGGTGCGACGTGAACAGTGAGC
TGTATGTGCGCAGCTCGCGTTGCATTTTCGGAAGCGCTCGTTTTCGGAAACGCTTTGAAGTTCCTATTCC
GAAGTTCCTATTCTCTAGAAAGTATAGGAACTTCAGAGCGCTTTTGAAAACCAAAAGCGCTCTGAAGACG
CACTTTCAAAAAACCAAAAACGCACCGGACTGTAACGAGCTACTAAAATATTGCGAATACCGCTTCCACA
AACATTGCTCAAAAGTATCTCTTTGCTATATATCTCTGTGCTATATCCCTATATAACCTACCCATCCACC
TTTCGCTCCTTGAACTTGCATCTAAACTCGACCTCTACATTTTTTATGTTTATCTCTAGTATTACTCTTT
AGACAAAAAAATTGTAGTAAGAACTATTCATAGAGTGAATCGAAAACAATACGAAAATGTAAACATTTCC
TATACGTAGTATATAGAGACAAAATAGAAGAAACCGTTCATAATTTTCTGACCAATGAAGAATCATCAAC
GCTATCACTTTCTGTTCACAAAGTATGCGCAATCCACATCGGTATAGAATATAATCGGGGATGCCTTTAT
CTTGAAAAAATG
