>Addgene plasmid #35397 | pCP5 | addgene partial sequence | sequence record 72155 | CYC1 5'-GCGTGAATGTAAGCGTGAC-3'
GCTCATGACTATCATTATTTTTGACACCAGACCAACTGGTAATGGTAGCGACCGGCGCTCAGTTGAAATT
CCGCCGATACTGACGGGCTCCAGGAGTCGTCGCCACCAATCCCCATATGGAAACCGTCGATATTCAGCCA
TGTGCCTTCTTCCGCGTGCAGCAGATGGCGATGGCTGGTTTCCATCAGTTGCTGTTGACTGTAGCGGCTG
ATGTTGAACTGGAAGTCGCCGCGCCACTGGTGTGGGCCATAATTCAATTCGCGCGTCCCGCAGCGCAGAC
CGTTTTCGCTCGGGAAGACGTATGGGGTATACATGTCTGACAATGGCAGATCCCAGCGGTCAAAACAGGC
GGCAGTAAGGCGGTCGGGATAGTTTTCTTGCGGCCCTAATCCGAGCCAGTTTACCCGCTCTGCTACCTGC
GCCAGCTGGCAGTTCAGGCCAATCCGCGCCGGATGCGGTGTATCGCTCGCCACTTCAACATCAACGGTAA
TCGCCATTTGACCACTACCATCAATCCGGTAGGTTTTCCGGCTGATAAATAAGGTTTTCCCCTGATGCTG
CCACGCGTGAGCGGTCGTAATCAGCACCGCATCAGCAAGTGTATCTGCCGTGCACTGCAACAACGCTGCT
TCGGCCTGGTAATGGCCCGCCGCCTTCCAGCGTTCGACCCAGGCGTTAGGGTCAATGCGGGTCGCTTCAC
TTACGCCAATGTCGTTATCCAGCGGTGCACGGGTGAACTGATCGCGCAGCGGCGTCAGCAGTTGTTTTTT
ATCGCCAATCCACATCTGTGAAAGAAAGCCTGACTGGCGGTTAAATTGCCAACGCTTATTACCCAGCTCG
ATGCAAAAATCCATTTCGCTGGTGGTCAGATGCGGGATGGCGTGGGACGCGGCGGGGAGCGTCACACTGA
GGTTTTCCGCCAGACGCCACTGCTGCCAGGCGCTGATGTGCCCGGCTTCTGACCATGCGGTCGCGTTCGG
TTGCACTACGCGTACTGTGAGCCAGAGTTGCCCGGCGCTCTCCGGCTGCGGTAGTTCAGGCAGTTCAATC
AACTGTTTACCTTGTGGAGCGACATCCAGA
